Addgene plasmid #130276: pCRISPaint-3xP3-RFP
Purpose: CRISPaint universal donor plasmid for gene exon insertion. Encodes 3xP3-RFP visible eye marker and multiple cloning site.
Depositing lab: Norbert Perrimon. Depositing organization: Harvard Medical School. Publication: Gene Knock-Ins in Drosophila Using Homology-Independent Insertion of Universal Donor Plasmids. Bosch JA, Colbeth R, Zirin J, Perrimon N. Genetics. 2019 Nov 4. pii: genetics.119.302819. doi: 10.1534/genetics.119.302819. PubMed 31685521.
Backbone
  Vector backbone: pBluescript, pHD-dsRed, pHD-Gal4-DsRed, and a gBlock fragment
  Vector type: Insect Expression, CRISPR
Growth in bacteria
  Bacterial resistance: Ampicillin, 100 μg/mL
  Growth temperature: 37°C
  Growth strain: DH5alpha
  Copy number: High Copy
Gene/Insert
  Gene/Insert name: 3xP3-RFP
  Cloning method: Unknown
  Sequencing primers: 5′ Unknown
Terms and licenses: Academic/Nonprofit Terms; Industry Terms: Not Available to Industry
How to cite: pCRISPaint-3xP3-RFP was a gift from Norbert Perrimon (Addgene plasmid # 130276 ; http://n2t.net/addgene:130276 ; RRID:Addgene_130276)
