[The description below was written by a language model from this plasmid's Addgene catalogue record and pLannotate feature annotations shown in this document.]
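Description:
pCRISPaint-3xP3-RFP is a small (about 4.2 kb) universal donor plasmid for CRISPaint-style, homology-independent knock-in in Drosophila, catalogued as an insect expression/CRISPR vector. It was assembled from pBluescript, pHD-dsRed and pHD-Gal4-DsRed parts plus a synthetic fragment. The bacterial backbone is typical of pBluescript: a high-copy ColE1/pUC origin, an ampicillin resistance gene with its own promoter, an f1 origin, remnants of the lacZα/lac promoter region, and T7 and T3 promoters flanking the insert region.

The payload is a visible transformation marker. DsRed-Express is annotated downstream of a minimal Drosophila hsp70 promoter fragment and is followed by an SV40 sequence that provides the polyadenylation signal. The 3xP3 element named in the record, an array of Pax6-type binding sites that drives expression in the eye, is not separately annotated in the feature table. It would be expected just upstream of the hsp70 core promoter. Two loxP sites in the same orientation bracket the whole marker cassette, so Cre recombinase can excise it after integration. The record also mentions a multiple cloning site for adding further sequences, and the CRISPaint target site used to linearise the donor is likewise not annotated.

In use, the plasmid is cut in vivo by Cas9 at the same time as a target gene's coding exon, and the linearised donor is captured at the genomic break by non-homologous end joining, so no gene-specific homology arms are needed. Insertion events are identified by red fluorescence in the eye. The insertion typically disrupts the targeted gene, and the cloning site lets users build custom insertion donors.
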