Features (pLannotate 1.2.2; 17 found; start..end, strand, type, name):
    158..176     +  promoter       T7 promoter: promoter for bacteriophage T7 RNA polymerase
    308..341     -  protein_bind   loxP: Cre-mediated recombination occurs in the 8-bp core sequence (GCATACAT). Cre recombinase
    429..551     +  promoter       hsp70 promoter (fragment): Drosophila melanogaster hsp70Bb promoter
    573..1247    +  CDS            DsRed-Express: DsRed-Express is a basic (constitutively fluorescent) orange fluorescent protein published in 2002, derived from Discosoma sp.. It is reported to be a rapidly-maturing tetramer with low acid sensitivity.
   1265..1348    +  CDS            large T antigen (fragment): large T antigen from SV40 (simian virus 40)
   1371..1492    +  polyA_signal   SV40 poly(A) signal: SV40 polyadenylation signal
   1522..1555    -  protein_bind   loxP: Cre-mediated recombination occurs in the 8-bp core sequence (GCATACAT). Cre recombinase
   1574..1592    -  promoter       T3 promoter: promoter for bacteriophage T3 RNA polymerase
   1637..1653    -  protein_bind   lac operator: The lac repressor binds to the lac operator to inhibit transcription in E. coli. This inhibition can be relieved by adding lactose or isopropyl-β-D-thiogalactopyranoside (IPTG). lac repressor encoded by lacI
   1661..1691    -  promoter       lac promoter: promoter for the E. coli lac operon
   1706..1727    -  protein_bind   CAP binding site: CAP binding activates transcription in the presence of cAMP. E. coli catabolite activator protein
   1740..1832    -  CDS            lacI (fragment): lac repressor; lacI; The lac repressor binds to the lac operator to inhibit transcription in E. coli. This inhibition can be relieved by adding lactose or isopropyl-β-D-thiogalactopyranoside (IPTG).
   2015..2603    -  rep_origin     ori: high-copy-number ColE1/pMB1/pBR322/pUC origin of replication
   2774..3634    -  CDS            AmpR: β-lactamase; bla; confers resistance to ampicillin, carbenicillin, and related antibiotics
   3635..3739    -  promoter       AmpR promoter: bla
   3766..4124    +  rep_origin     f1 ori (sequence partly withheld): f1 bacteriophage origin of replication; arrow indicates direction of (+) strand synthesis
   4226..150     -  CDS            lacZα (fragment) (across the origin): LacZα fragment of β-galactosidase; lacZ fragment
>Addgene plasmid #130276 | pCRISPaint-3xP3-RFP | addgene full sequence | sequence record 254075 | Addgene NGS Result
ATTCAGGCTGCGCAACTGTTGGGAAGGGCGATCGGTGCGGGCCTCTTCGCTATTACGCCAGCTGGCGAAA
GGGGGATGTGCTGCAAGGCGATTAAGTTGGGTAACGCCAGGGTTTTCCCAGTCACGACGTTGTAAAACGA
CGGCCAGTGAGCGCGCGTAATACGACTCACTATAGGGCGAATTGGGTACAAGCTTCACGACCTGAGGCGC
GCCGGGCCAGTACCCAAAAAGCGGGGGGTCCGGTGGAAGCGGAGGTAGCGCGGCCGCACGCTAGCTGCTC
GAGACGGTACCTAGAATTCACAGATCTATAACTTCGTATAATGTATGCTATACGAAGTTATCGTACGGGA
TCTAATTCAATTAGAGACTAATTCAATTAGAGCTAATTCAATTAGGATCCAAGCTTATCGATTTCGAACC
CTCGACCGCCGGAGTATAAATAGAGGCGCTTCGTCTACGGAGCGACAATTCAATTCAAACAAGCAAAGTG
AACACGTCGCTAAGCGAAAGCTAAGCAAATAAACAAGCGCAGCTGAACAAGCTAAACAATCGGCTCGAAG
CCGGTCGCCACCATGGCCTCCTCCGAGGACGTCATCAAGGAGTTCATGCGCTTCAAGGTGCGCATGGAGG
GCTCCGTGAACGGCCACGAGTTCGAGATCGAGGGCGAGGGCGAGGGCCGCCCCTACGAGGGCACCCAGAC
CGCCAAGCTGAAGGTGACCAAGGGCGGCCCCCTGCCCTTCGCCTGGGACATCCTGTCCCCCCAGTTCCAG
TACGGCTCCAAGGTGTACGTGAAGCACCCCGCCGACATCCCCGACTACAAGAAGCTGTCCTTCCCCGAGG
GCTTCAAGTGGGAGCGCGTGATGAACTTCGAGGACGGCGGCGTGGTGACCGTGACCCAGGACTCCTCCCT
CCAGGACGGCTCCTTCATCTACAAGGTGAAGTTCATCGGCGTGAACTTCCCCTCCGACGGCCCCGTAATG
CAGAAGAAGACTATGGGCTGGGAGGCGTCCACCGAGCGCCTGTACCCCCGCGACGGCGTGCTGAAGGGCG
AGATCCACAAGGCCCTGAAGCTGAAGGACGGCGGCCACTACCTGGTGGAGTTCAAGTCCATCTACATGGC
CAAGAAGCCCGTGCAGCTGCCCGGCTACTACTACGTGGACTCCAAGCTGGACATCACCTCCCACAACGAG
GACTACACCATCGTGGAGCAGTACGAGCGCGCCGAGGGCCGCCACCACCTGTTCCTGTAGGGGCCGCGAC
TCTAGATCATAATCAGCCATACCACATTTGTAGAGGTTTTACTTGCTTTAAAAAACCTCCCACACCTCCC
CCTGAACCTGAAACATAAAATGAATGCAATTGTTGTTGTTAACTTGTTTATTGCAGCTTATAATGGTTAC
AAATAAAGCAATAGCATCACAAATTTCACAAATAAAGCATTTTTTTCACTGCATTCTAGTTGTGGTTTGT
CCAAACTCATCAATGTATCTTAACCGTCTGTAAGCAGCGAAGGCCCATACGATAACTTCGTATAATGTAT
GCTATACGAAGTTATGAGCTCCAGCTTTTGTTCCCTTTAGTGAGGGTTAATTGCGCGCTTGGCGTAATCA
TGGTCATAGCTGTTTCCTGTGTGAAATTGTTATCCGCTCACAATTCCACACAACATACGAGCCGGAAGCA
TAAAGTGTAAAGCCTGGGGTGCCTAATGAGTGAGCTAACTCACATTAATTGCGTTGCGCTCACTGCCCGC
TTTCCAGTCGGGAAACCTGTCGTGCCAGCTGCATTAATGAATCGGCCAACGCGCGGGGAGAGGCGGTTTG
CGTATTGGGCGCTCTTCCGCTTCCTCGCTCACTGACTCGCTGCGCTCGGTCGTTCGGCTGCGGCGAGCGG
TATCAGCTCACTCAAAGGCGGTAATACGGTTATCCACAGAATCAGGGGATAACGCAGGAAAGAACATGTG
AGCAAAAGGCCAGCAAAAGGCCAGGAACCGTAAAAAGGCCGCGTTGCTGGCGTTTTTCCATAGGCTCCGC
CCCCCTGACGAGCATCACAAAAATCGACGCTCAAGTCAGAGGTGGCGAAACCCGACAGGACTATAAAGAT
ACCAGGCGTTTCCCCCTGGAAGCTCCCTCGTGCGCTCTCCTGTTCCGACCCTGCCGCTTACCGGATACCT
GTCCGCCTTTCTCCCTTCGGGAAGCGTGGCGCTTTCTCATAGCTCACGCTGTAGGTATCTCAGTTCGGTG
TAGGTCGTTCGCTCCAAGCTGGGCTGTGTGCACGAACCCCCCGTTCAGCCCGACCGCTGCGCCTTATCCG
GTAACTATCGTCTTGAGTCCAACCCGGTAAGACACGACTTATCGCCACTGGCAGCAGCCACTGGTAACAG
GATTAGCAGAGCGAGGTATGTAGGCGGTGCTACAGAGTTCTTGAAGTGGTGGCCTAACTACGGCTACACT
AGAAGAACAGTATTTGGTATCTGCGCTCTGCTGAAGCCAGTTACCTTCGGAAAAAGAGTTGGTAGCTCTT
GATCCGGCAAACAAACCACCGCTGGTAGCGGTGGTTTTTTTGTTTGCAAGCAGCAGATTACGCGCAGAAA
AAAAGGATCTCAAGAAGATCCTTTGATCTTTTCTACGGGGTCTGACGCTCAGTGGAACGAAAACTCACGT
TAAGGGATTTTGGTCATGAGATTATCAAAAAGGATCTTCACCTAGATCCTTTTAAATTAAAAATGAAGTT
TTAAATCAATCTAAAGTATATATGAGTAAACTTGGTCTGACAGTTACCAATGCTTAATCAGTGAGGCACC
TATCTCAGCGATCTGTCTATTTCGTTCATCCATAGTTGCCTGACTCCCCGTCGTGTAGATAACTACGATA
CGGGAGGGCTTACCATCTGGCCCCAGTGCTGCAATGATACCGCGAGACCCACGCTCACCGGCTCCAGATT
TATCAGCAATAAACCAGCCAGCCGGAAGGGCCGAGCGCAGAAGTGGTCCTGCAACTTTATCCGCCTCCAT
CCAGTCTATTAATTGTTGCCGGGAAGCTAGAGTAAGTAGTTCGCCAGTTAATAGTTTGCGCAACGTTGTT
GCCATTGCTACAGGCATCGTGGTGTCACGCTCGTCGTTTGGTATGGCTTCATTCAGCTCCGGTTCCCAAC
GATCAAGGCGAGTTACATGATCCCCCATGTTGTGCAAAAAAGCGGTTAGCTCCTTCGGTCCTCCGATCGT
TGTCAGAAGTAAGTTGGCCGCAGTGTTATCACTCATGGTTATGGCAGCACTGCATAATTCTCTTACTGTC
ATGCCATCCGTAAGATGCTTTTCTGTGACTGGTGAGTACTCAACCAAGTCATTCTGAGAATAGTGTATGC
GGCGACCGAGTTGCTCTTGCCCGGCGTCAATACGGGATAATACCGCGCCACATAGCAGAACTTTAAAAGT
GCTCATCATTGGAAAACGTTCTTCGGGGCGAAAACTCTCAAGGATCTTACCGCTGTTGAGATCCAGTTCG
ATGTAACCCACTCGTGCACCCAACTGATCTTCAGCATCTTTTACTTTCACCAGCGTTTCTGGGTGAGCAA
AAACAGGAAGGCAAAATGCCGCAAAAAAGGGAATAAGGGCGACACGGAAATGTTGAATACTCATACTCTT
CCTTTTTCAATATTATTGAAGCATTTATCAGGGTTATTGTCTCATGAGCGGATACATATTTGAATGTATT
TAGAAAAATAAACAAATAGGGGTTCCGCGCACATTTCCCCGAAAAGTGCCACCTG
[124 nt withheld, positions 3766-3889]
C
[91 nt withheld, positions 3891-3981]
A
[49 nt withheld, positions 3983-4031]
CCTTTGACGTTGGAGTCCACGTTCTTT
[37 nt withheld, positions 4059-4095]
ACCCTATCTCGGTCTATTCTTTTGATTTATAAGGGATTTTGCCGATTTCGGCCTATTGGTTAAAAAAATG
AGCTGATTTAACAAAAATTTAACGCGAATTTTAACAAAATATTAACGCTTACAATTTCCATTCGCC
